Addgene plasmid #164977: pLJM1-TMEM192-FLAG
Purpose: Lentiviral vector for TMEM192 expression in mammalian cells
Depositing lab: Roberto Zoncu. Depositing organization: University of California, Berkeley. Publication: NPC1-mTORC1 Signaling Couples Cholesterol Sensing to Organelle Homeostasis and Is a Targetable Pathway in Niemann-Pick Type C. Davis OB, Shin HR, Lim CY, Wu EY, Kukurugya M, Maher CF, Perera RM, Ordonez MP, Zoncu R. Dev Cell. 2020 Dec 7. pii: S1534-5807(20)30925-4. doi: 10.1016/j.devcel.2020.11.016. PubMed 33308480.
Backbone
  Vector backbone: PLJM1
  Vector type: Mammalian Expression, Lentiviral
  Selectable markers: Puromycin
Growth in bacteria
  Bacterial resistance: Ampicillin, 100 μg/mL
  Growth temperature: 37°C
  Growth strain: NEB Stable
  Copy number: High Copy
Gene/Insert
  Gene/Insert name: TMEM192
  Species: H. sapiens (human)
  Insert size (bp): 813
  Entrez Gene: TMEM192
  Promoter: CMV
  Tag / fusion protein: FLAG (C terminal on insert)
  Cloning method: Restriction Enzyme; 5′ cloning site AgeI (not destroyed); 3′ cloning site EcoRI (not destroyed)
  Sequencing primers: 5′ CMV-Fwd: CGCAAATGGGCGGTAGGCGTG; 3′ GACGTGAAGAATGTGCGAGA
Terms and licenses: Academic/Nonprofit Terms; Industry Terms: Not Available to Industry
How to cite: pLJM1-TMEM192-FLAG was a gift from Roberto Zoncu (Addgene plasmid # 164977 ; http://n2t.net/addgene:164977 ; RRID:Addgene_164977)
