[The description below was written by a language model from this plasmid's Addgene catalogue record and pLannotate feature annotations shown in this document.]
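Description:
pLJM1-TMEM192-FLAG is a lentiviral transfer plasmid built on the pLJM1 backbone for stable expression of human TMEM192 in mammalian cells. The 813 bp TMEM192 coding sequence sits between retained AgeI and EcoRI sites, downstream of a CMV enhancer/promoter, and is fused at its C terminus to a FLAG epitope. The annotation calls this a 24 bp fragment of 3xFLAG, which is consistent with a single FLAG unit. A partial U6 promoter lies just upstream of the CMV element and appears to be a remnant of the vector's lineage rather than a functional part.

The viral framework is of the self-inactivating, third-generation type. An RSV promoter fused to a truncated HIV-1 5' LTR drives genomic RNA production in packaging cells. It is followed by the Ψ packaging signal with a gag fragment, and by the RRE for Rev-dependent nuclear export. A cPPT/CTS element is located after the insert, and a ΔU3 3' LTR silences LTR promoter activity after integration. An SV40 poly(A) signal and SV40 origin lie beyond the 3' LTR. Within the provirus, a separate human PGK promoter drives puromycin N-acetyltransferase, so transduced cells can be selected with puromycin. Packaging and envelope functions are not encoded and must be supplied in trans.

In bacteria the plasmid replicates from a high-copy ColE1/pUC origin under ampicillin selection. It also carries an f1 origin and leftover lac, T3 and T7 cloning-vector sequences. The record gives the purpose simply as TMEM192 expression. The associated publication concerns NPC1-mTORC1 signalling and organelle homeostasis, and the epitope tag would allow detection or capture of the tagged protein, although the record does not specify a particular application.
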