Features (pLannotate 1.2.2; 29 found; start..end, strand, type, name):
     12..137     +  misc_feature   HIV-1 Ψ: packaging signal of human immunodeficiency virus type 1
    121..484     +  CDS            HIV-1 gag (fragment): gag protein from human immunodeficiency virus 1; gag
    630..863     +  misc_feature   RRE: The Rev response element (RRE) of HIV-1 allows for Rev-dependent mRNA export from the nucleus to the cytoplasm.
   1240..1340    +  CDS            Rev (fragment): human immunodeficiency virus 1 (HIV-1) Rev protein; rev; enhances nuclear export of unspliced and incompletely spliced viral mRNAs
   1390..1573    +  promoter       U6 promoter (fragment): RNA polymerase III promoter for human U6 snRNA
   1564..1698    +  enhancer       CMV enhancer (fragment): human cytomegalovirus immediate early enhancer; contains an 18-bp deletion relative to the standard CMV enhancer
   1699..1902    +  promoter       CMV promoter: human cytomegalovirus (CMV) immediate early promoter
   1946..2758    +  CDS            TMEM192: TM192_HUMAN - Experimental evidence at protein level: Swiss-Prot protein existence level 1. From Homo sapiens (Human).
   2759..2782    +  CDS            3xFLAG (fragment): three tandem FLAG® epitope tags
   2827..2944    +  misc_feature   cPPT/CTS: central polypurine tract and central termination sequence of HIV-1
   2993..3503    +  promoter       hPGK promoter: human phosphoglycerate kinase 1 promoter
   3525..4124    +  CDS            PuroR: puromycin N-acetyltransferase; pac from Streptomyces alboniger; confers resistance to puromycin
   4167..4250    +  CDS            nef (fragment): NEF_HV1Z2 - Experimental evidence at protein level: Swiss-Prot protein existence level 1. Extracellular Nef protein targets CD4(+) T-lymphocytes for apoptosis by interacting with CXCR4 surface receptors. From Human immunodeficiency virus type 1 group M subtype D (isolate Z2/CDC-Z34) (HIV-1).
   4252..4485    +  LTR            3' LTR (ΔU3): self-inactivating 3' long terminal repeat (LTR) from HIV-1
   4557..4678    +  polyA_signal   SV40 poly(A) signal: SV40 polyadenylation signal
   4718..4853    +  rep_origin     SV40 ori: SV40 origin of replication
   4874..4892    -  promoter       T7 promoter: promoter for bacteriophage T7 RNA polymerase
   4900..5055    +  CDS            lacZα (fragment): LacZα fragment of β-galactosidase; lacZ fragment
   5060..5488    +  rep_origin     f1 ori (sequence partly withheld): f1 bacteriophage origin of replication; arrow indicates direction of (+) strand synthesis
   5541..5645    +  promoter       AmpR promoter: bla
   5646..6506    +  CDS            AmpR: β-lactamase; bla; confers resistance to ampicillin, carbenicillin, and related antibiotics
   6677..7265    +  rep_origin     ori: high-copy-number ColE1/pMB1/pBR322/pUC origin of replication
   7448..7540    +  CDS            lacI (fragment): lac repressor; lacI; The lac repressor binds to the lac operator to inhibit transcription in E. coli. This inhibition can be relieved by adding lactose or isopropyl-β-D-thiogalactopyranoside (IPTG).
   7553..7574    +  protein_bind   CAP binding site: CAP binding activates transcription in the presence of cAMP. E. coli catabolite activator protein
   7589..7619    +  promoter       lac promoter: promoter for the E. coli lac operon
   7627..7643    +  protein_bind   lac operator: The lac repressor binds to the lac operator to inhibit transcription in E. coli. This inhibition can be relieved by adding lactose or isopropyl-β-D-thiogalactopyranoside (IPTG). lac repressor encoded by lacI
   7688..7706    +  promoter       T3 promoter: promoter for bacteriophage T3 RNA polymerase
   7734..7960    +  promoter       RSV promoter: Rous sarcoma virus enhancer/promoter
   7961..8141    +  LTR            5' LTR (truncated): truncated 5' long terminal repeat (LTR) from HIV-1
>Addgene plasmid #164977 | pLJM1-TMEM192-FLAG | addgene full sequence | sequence record 328072 | Addgene NGS Result
AACCAGAGGAGCTCTCTCGACGCAGGACTCGGCTTGCTGAAGCGCGCACGGCAAGAGGCGAGGGGCGGCG
ACTGGTGAGTACGCCAAAAATTTTGACTAGCGGAGGCTAGAAGGAGAGAGATGGGTGCGAGAGCGTCAGT
ATTAAGCGGGGGAGAATTAGATCGCGATGGGAAAAAATTCGGTTAAGGCCAGGGGGAAAGAAAAAATATA
AATTAAAACATATAGTATGGGCAAGCAGGGAGCTAGAACGATTCGCAGTTAATCCTGGCCTGTTAGAAAC
ATCAGAAGGCTGTAGACAAATACTGGGACAGCTACAACCATCCCTTCAGACAGGATCAGAAGAACTTAGA
TCATTATATAATACAGTAGCAACCCTCTATTGTGTGCATCAAAGGATAGAGATAAAAGACACCAAGGAAG
CTTTAGACAAGATAGAGGAAGAGCAAAACAAAAGTAAGACCACCGCACAGCAAGCGGCCGCTGATCTTCA
GACCTGGAGGAGGAGATATGAGGGACAATTGGAGAAGTGAATTATATAAATATAAAGTAGTAAAAATTGA
ACCATTAGGAGTAGCACCCACCAAGGCAAAGAGAAGAGTGGTGCAGAGAGAAAAAAGAGCAGTGGGAATA
GGAGCTTTGTTCCTTGGGTTCTTGGGAGCAGCAGGAAGCACTATGGGCGCAGCGTCAATGACGCTGACGG
TACAGGCCAGACAATTATTGTCTGGTATAGTGCAGCAGCAGAACAATTTGCTGAGGGCTATTGAGGCGCA
ACAGCATCTGTTGCAACTCACAGTCTGGGGCATCAAGCAGCTCCAGGCAAGAATCCTGGCTGTGGAAAGA
TACCTAAAGGATCAACAGCTCCTGGGGATTTGGGGTTGCTCTGGAAAACTCATTTGCACCACTGCTGTGC
CTTGGAATGCTAGTTGGAGTAATAAATCTCTGGAACAGATTTGGAATCACACGACCTGGATGGAGTGGGA
CAGAGAAATTAACAATTACACAAGCTTAATACACTCCTTAATTGAAGAATCGCAAAACCAGCAAGAAAAG
AATGAACAAGAATTATTGGAATTAGATAAATGGGCAAGTTTGTGGAATTGGTTTAACATAACAAATTGGC
TGTGGTATATAAAATTATTCATAATGATAGTAGGAGGCTTGGTAGGTTTAAGAATAGTTTTTGCTGTACT
TTCTATAGTGAATAGAGTTAGGCAGGGATATTCACCATTATCGTTTCAGACCCACCTCCCAACCCCGAGG
GGACCCGACAGGCCCGAAGGAATAGAAGAAGAAGGTGGAGAGAGAGACAGAGACAGATCCATTCGATTAG
TGAACGGATCTCGACGGTATCGATCACGAGACTAGCCTCGAGCGGCCGCCCCCTTCACCGAGGGCCTATT
TCCCATGATTCCTTCATATTTGCATATACGATACAAGGCTGTTAGAGAGATAATTGGAATTAATTTGACT
GTAAACACAAAGATATTAGTACAAAATACGTGACGTAGAAAGTAATAATTTCTTGGGTAGTTTGCAGTTT
TAAAATTATGTTTTAAAATGGACTATCATATGCCAAGTACGCCCCCTATTGACGTCAATGACGGTAAATG
GCCCGCCTGGCATTATGCCCAGTACATGACCTTATGGGACTTTCCTACTTGGCAGTACATCTACGTATTA
GTCATCGCTATTACCATGGTGATGCGGTTTTGGCAGTACATCAATGGGCGTGGATAGCGGTTTGACTCAC
GGGGATTTCCAAGTCTCCACCCCATTGACGTCAATGGGAGTTTGTTTTGGCACCAAAATCAACGGGACTT
TCCAAAATGTCGTAACAACTCCGCCCCATTGACGCAAATGGGCGGTAGGCGTGTACGGTGGGAGGTCTAT
ATAAGCAGAGCTGGTTTAGTGAACCGTCAGATCCGCTAGCGCTACCGGTGCCACCATGGCGGCGGGGGGC
AGGATGGAGGACGGTTCCTTGGATATCACCCAGAGTATTGAAGACGACCCACTTCTGGATGCCCAGCTTC
TCCCACACCACTCATTACAAGCTCACTTTAGACCCCGATTCCATCCTCTTCCTACAGTCATCATAGTGAA
TCTTCTGTGGTTTATTCATCTCGTGTTTGTTGTTTTAGCATTTTTAACAGGTGTGCTTTGTTCTTATCCT
AATCCAAATGAGGACAAGTGCCCAGGAAATTACACAAACCCATTGAAAGTTCAGACGGTTATAATCCTTG
GGAAAGTTATTTTGTGGATTCTCCATTTACTCCTTGAATGCTACATCCAGTATCACCACAGCAAAATCAG
AAACCGAGGCTATAACTTGATCTACCGATCAACAAGGCATCTCAAGAGACTTGCGTTGATGATACAGTCC
TCTGGCAACACAGTGCTTCTCCTCATACTGTGCATGCAGCACTCCTTCCCAGAGCCTGGCAGATTGTATC
TTGACCTCATTCTGGCCATCTTGGCACTGGAACTCATCTGTTCCCTGATATGTCTCCTCATTTACACAGT
GAAAATCCGGAGATTTAATAAAGCTAAACCAGAGCCTGATATACTTGAAGAAGAAAAAATCTATGCTTAC
CCCAGCAATATTACCTCGGAGACTGGATTCAGAACTATTTCAAGCCTAGAAGAAATTGTTGAAAAGCAAG
GAGACACCATTGAATACCTGAAGCGACACAATGCGCTGCTGAGTAAGCGATTGTTGGCTCTCACTTCCTC
AGACCTGGGCTGTCAGCCAAGTAGAACGGATTACAAGGATGACGACGATAAGTAAGAATTCTCGACCTCG
AGACAAATGGCAGTATTCATCCACAATTTTAAAAGAAAAGGGGGGATTGGGGGGTACAGTGCAGGGGAAA
GAATAGTAGACATAATAGCAACAGACATACAAACTAAAGAATTACAAAAACAAATTACAAAAATTCAAAA
TTTTCGGGTTTATTACAGGGACAGCAGAGATCCACTTTGGCCGCGGCTCGAGGGGGTTGGGGTTGCGCCT
TTTCCAAGGCAGCCCTGGGTTTGCGCAGGGACGCGGCTGCTCTGGGCGTGGTTCCGGGAAACGCAGCGGC
GCCGACCCTGGGTCTCGCACATTCTTCACGTCCGTTCGCAGCGTCACCCGGATCTTCGCCGCTACCCTTG
TGGGCCCCCCGGCGACGCTTCCTGCTCCGCCCCTAAGTCGGGAAGGTTCCTTGCGGTTCGCGGCGTGCCG
GACGTGACAAACGGAAGCCGCACGTCTCACTAGTACCCTCGCAGACGGACAGCGCCAGGGAGCAATGGCA
GCGCGCCGACCGCGATGGGCTGTGGCCAATAGCGGCTGCTCAGCAGGGCGCGCCGAGAGCAGCGGCCGGG
AAGGGGCGGTGCGGGAGGCGGGGTGTGGGGCGGTAGTGTGGGCCCTGTTCCTGCCCGCGCGGTGTTCCGC
ATTCTGCAAGCCTCCGGAGCGCACGTCGGCAGTCGGCTCCCTCGTTGACCGAATCACCGACCTCTCTCCC
CAGGGGGATCCACCGGAGCTTACCATGACCGAGTACAAGCCCACGGTGCGCCTCGCCACCCGCGACGACG
TCCCCAGGGCCGTACGCACCCTCGCCGCCGCGTTCGCCGACTACCCCGCCACGCGCCACACCGTCGATCC
GGACCGCCACATCGAGCGGGTCACCGAGCTGCAAGAACTCTTCCTCACGCGCGTCGGGCTCGACATCGGC
AAGGTGTGGGTCGCGGACGACGGCGCCGCGGTGGCGGTCTGGACCACGCCGGAGAGCGTCGAAGCGGGGG
CGGTGTTCGCCGAGATCGGCCCGCGCATGGCCGAGTTGAGCGGTTCCCGGCTGGCCGCGCAGCAACAGAT
GGAAGGCCTCCTGGCGCCGCACCGGCCCAAGGAGCCCGCGTGGTTCCTGGCCACCGTCGGCGTCTCGCCC
GACCACCAGGGCAAGGGTCTGGGCAGCGCCGTCGTGCTCCCCGGAGTGGAGGCGGCCGAGCGCGCCGGGG
TGCCCGCCTTCCTGGAGACCTCCGCGCCCCGCAACCTCCCCTTCTACGAGCGGCTCGGCTTCACCGTCAC
CGCCGACGTCGAGGTGCCCGAAGGACCGCGCACCTGGTGCATGACCCGCAAGCCCGGTGCCTGACGCCCG
CCCCACGACCCGCAGCGCCCGACCGAAAGGAGCGCACGACCCCATGCATCGGTACCTTTAAGACCAATGA
CTTACAAGGCAGCTGTAGATCTTAGCCACTTTTTAAAAGAAAAGGGGGGACTGGAAGGGCTAATTCACTC
CCAACGAAGACAAGATCTGCTTTTTGCTTGTACTGGGTCTCTCTGGTTAGACCAGATCTGAGCCTGGGAG
CTCTCTGGCTAACTAGGGAACCCACTGCTTAAGCCTCAATAAAGCTTGCCTTGAGTGCTTCAAGTAGTGT
GTGCCCGTCTGTTGTGTGACTCTGGTAACTAGAGATCCCTCAGACCCTTTTAGTCAGTGTGGAAAATCTC
TAGCAGTAGTAGTTCATGTCATCTTATTATTCAGTATTTATAACTTGCAAAGAAATGAATATCAGAGAGT
GAGAGGAACTTGTTTATTGCAGCTTATAATGGTTACAAATAAAGCAATAGCATCACAAATTTCACAAATA
AAGCATTTTTTTCACTGCATTCTAGTTGTGGTTTGTCCAAACTCATCAATGTATCTTATCATGTCTGGCT
CTAGCTATCCCGCCCCTAACTCCGCCCATCCCGCCCCTAACTCCGCCCAGTTCCGCCCATTCTCCGCCCC
ATGGCTGACTAATTTTTTTTATTTATGCAGAGGCCGAGGCCGCCTCGGCCTCTGAGCTATTCCAGAAGTA
GTGAGGAGGCTTTTTTGGAGGCCTAGGGACGTACCCAATTCGCCCTATAGTGAGTCGTATTACGCGCGCT
CACTGGCCGTCGTTTTACAACGTCGTGACTGGGAAAACCCTGGCGTTACCCAACTTAATCGCCTTGCAGC
ACATCCCCCTTTCGCCAGCTGGCGTAATAGCGAAGAGGCCCGCACCGATCGCCCTTCCCAACAGTTGCGC
AGCCTGAATGGCGAATGGG
[124 nt withheld, positions 5060-5183]
C
[91 nt withheld, positions 5185-5275]
A
[49 nt withheld, positions 5277-5325]
CCTTTGACGTTGGAGTCCACGTTCTTT
[37 nt withheld, positions 5353-5389]
ACCCTATCTCGGTCTATTCTTTTGATTTATAAGGGATTTTGCCGATTTCGGCCTATTGGTTAAAAAATGA
GCTGATTTAACAAAAATTTAACGCGAATTTTAACAAAATATTAACGCTTACAATTTAGGTGGCACTTTTC
GGGGAAATGTGCGCGGAACCCCTATTTGTTTATTTTTCTAAATACATTCAAATATGTATCCGCTCATGAG
ACAATAACCCTGATAAATGCTTCAATAATATTGAAAAAGGAAGAGTATGAGTATTCAACATTTCCGTGTC
GCCCTTATTCCCTTTTTTGCGGCATTTTGCCTTCCTGTTTTTGCTCACCCAGAAACGCTGGTGAAAGTAA
AAGATGCTGAAGATCAGTTGGGTGCACGAGTGGGTTACATCGAACTGGATCTCAACAGCGGTAAGATCCT
TGAGAGTTTTCGCCCCGAAGAACGTTTTCCAATGATGAGCACTTTTAAAGTTCTGCTATGTGGCGCGGTA
TTATCCCGTATTGACGCCGGGCAAGAGCAACTCGGTCGCCGCATACACTATTCTCAGAATGACTTGGTTG
AGTACTCACCAGTCACAGAAAAGCATCTTACGGATGGCATGACAGTAAGAGAATTATGCAGTGCTGCCAT
AACCATGAGTGATAACACTGCGGCCAACTTACTTCTGACAACGATCGGAGGACCGAAGGAGCTAACCGCT
TTTTTGCACAACATGGGGGATCATGTAACTCGCCTTGATCGTTGGGAACCGGAGCTGAATGAAGCCATAC
CAAACGACGAGCGTGACACCACGATGCCTGTAGCAATGGCAACAACGTTGCGCAAACTATTAACTGGCGA
ACTACTTACTCTAGCTTCCCGGCAACAATTAATAGACTGGATGGAGGCGGATAAAGTTGCAGGACCACTT
CTGCGCTCGGCCCTTCCGGCTGGCTGGTTTATTGCTGATAAATCTGGAGCCGGTGAGCGTGGGTCTCGCG
GTATCATTGCAGCACTGGGGCCAGATGGTAAGCCCTCCCGTATCGTAGTTATCTACACGACGGGGAGTCA
GGCAACTATGGATGAACGAAATAGACAGATCGCTGAGATAGGTGCCTCACTGATTAAGCATTGGTAACTG
TCAGACCAAGTTTACTCATATATACTTTAGATTGATTTAAAACTTCATTTTTAATTTAAAAGGATCTAGG
TGAAGATCCTTTTTGATAATCTCATGACCAAAATCCCTTAACGTGAGTTTTCGTTCCACTGAGCGTCAGA
CCCCGTAGAAAAGATCAAAGGATCTTCTTGAGATCCTTTTTTTCTGCGCGTAATCTGCTGCTTGCAAACA
AAAAAACCACCGCTACCAGCGGTGGTTTGTTTGCCGGATCAAGAGCTACCAACTCTTTTTCCGAAGGTAA
CTGGCTTCAGCAGAGCGCAGATACCAAATACTGTTCTTCTAGTGTAGCCGTAGTTAGGCCACCACTTCAA
GAACTCTGTAGCACCGCCTACATACCTCGCTCTGCTAATCCTGTTACCAGTGGCTGCTGCCAGTGGCGAT
AAGTCGTGTCTTACCGGGTTGGACTCAAGACGATAGTTACCGGATAAGGCGCAGCGGTCGGGCTGAACGG
GGGGTTCGTGCACACAGCCCAGCTTGGAGCGAACGACCTACACCGAACTGAGATACCTACAGCGTGAGCT
ATGAGAAAGCGCCACGCTTCCCGAAGGGAGAAAGGCGGACAGGTATCCGGTAAGCGGCAGGGTCGGAACA
GGAGAGCGCACGAGGGAGCTTCCAGGGGGAAACGCCTGGTATCTTTATAGTCCTGTCGGGTTTCGCCACC
TCTGACTTGAGCGTCGATTTTTGTGATGCTCGTCAGGGGGGCGGAGCCTATGGAAAAACGCCAGCAACGC
GGCCTTTTTACGGTTCCTGGCCTTTTGCTGGCCTTTTGCTCACATGTTCTTTCCTGCGTTATCCCCTGAT
TCTGTGGATAACCGTATTACCGCCTTTGAGTGAGCTGATACCGCTCGCCGCAGCCGAACGACCGAGCGCA
GCGAGTCAGTGAGCGAGGAAGCGGAAGAGCGCCCAATACGCAAACCGCCTCTCCCCGCGCGTTGGCCGAT
TCATTAATGCAGCTGGCACGACAGGTTTCCCGACTGGAAAGCGGGCAGTGAGCGCAACGCAATTAATGTG
AGTTAGCTCACTCATTAGGCACCCCAGGCTTTACACTTTATGCTTCCGGCTCGTATGTTGTGTGGAATTG
TGAGCGGATAACAATTTCACACAGGAAACAGCTATGACCATGATTACGCCAAGCGCGCAATTAACCCTCA
CTAAAGGGAACAAAAGCTGGAGCTGCAAGCTTAATGTAGTCTTATGCAATACTCTTGTAGTCTTGCAACA
TGGTAACGATGAGTTAGCAACATGCCTTACAAGGAGAGAAAAAGCACCGTGCATGCCGATTGGTGGAAGT
AAGGTGGTACGATCGTGCCTTATTAGGAAGGCAACAGACGGGTCTGACATGGATTGGACGAACCACTGAA
TTGCCGCATTGCAGAGATATTGTATTTAAGTGCCTAGCTCGATACATAAACGGGTCTCTCTGGTTAGACC
AGATCTGAGCCTGGGAGCTCTCTGGCTAACTAGGGAACCCACTGCTTAAGCCTCAATAAAGCTTGCCTTG
AGTGCTTCAAGTAGTGTGTGCCCGTCTGTTGTGTGACTCTGGTAACTAGAGATCCCTCAGACCCTTTTAG
TCAGTGTGGAAAATCTCTAGCAGTGGCGCCCGAACAGGGACTTGAAAGCGAAAGGGA
